Addgene plasmid #184720: pPBpuro-COX2-EBFP2
Purpose: Exogenous COX2
Depositing lab: Michiyuki Matsuda. Publication: Calcium transients trigger switch-like discharge of prostaglandin E(2) in an extracellular signal-regulated kinase-dependent manner. Watabe T, Yamahira S, Takakura K, Thumkeo D, Narumiya S, Matsuda M, Terai K. eLife. 2024 Jan 26;12:RP86727. doi: 10.7554/eLife.86727. PubMed 38276879.
Backbone
  Vector backbone: pPBpuro
  Backbone size w/o insert (bp): 7000
  Total vector size (bp): 9500
  Vector type: Mammalian Expression
  Selectable markers: Puromycin
Growth in bacteria
  Bacterial resistance: Ampicillin, 100 μg/mL
  Growth temperature: 37°C
  Growth strain: DH5alpha
  Copy number: Unknown
Gene/Insert
  Gene/Insert name: COX2-EBFP2
  Species: H. sapiens (human), Synthetic
  Insert size (bp): 2500
  Entrez Gene: PTGS2 (a.k.a. COX-2, COX2, GRIPGHS, PGG/HS, PGHS-2, PHS-2, hCox-2)
Terms and licenses: Academic/Nonprofit Terms; Industry Terms: Not Available to Industry
How to cite: pPBpuro-COX2-EBFP2 was a gift from Michiyuki Matsuda (Addgene plasmid # 184720 ; http://n2t.net/addgene:184720 ; RRID:Addgene_184720)
