[The description below was written by a language model from this plasmid's Addgene catalogue record and pLannotate feature annotations shown in this document.]
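Description:
pPBpuro-COX2-EBFP2 is a mammalian expression plasmid of about 9.5 kb built on the pPBpuro backbone and designed for exogenous expression of human cyclooxygenase-2 (PTGS2/COX2) labelled with the blue fluorescent protein EBFP2. It is propagated in E. coli through a high-copy ColE1/pUC-type origin with ampicillin selection from the AmpR (β-lactamase) cassette. It also retains cloning-vector remnants such as an f1 origin, lacZα and lac promoter/operator fragments, and T7 and T3 promoters. The "PB" in the backbone name suggests a piggyBac transposon vector, but no transposon terminal repeats are annotated in the feature table, so the record itself does not confirm this.

The expression unit is driven by a CAG-type promoter, made up of the CMV enhancer, the chicken β-actin promoter and a chimeric β-actin/β-globin intron, which gives strong constitutive transcription in many mammalian cell types. According to the annotation, the EBFP2 coding sequence follows the bulk of the PTGS2 open reading frame and is followed by a short additional PTGS2 fragment. This arrangement indicates that the fluorescent protein is inserted near the C-terminus of COX2, with the extreme C-terminal residues of the enzyme restored after it, rather than simply appended to the end. Downstream, an EMCV IRES directs translation of puromycin N-acetyltransferase from the same transcript, which ends at a bGH polyadenylation signal. Puromycin resistance is therefore coupled to expression of the COX2-EBFP2 fusion. The construct is suited to generating puromycin-selected cells that express a visualisable COX2, and it was deposited in connection with work on calcium- and ERK-dependent prostaglandin E2 release.
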