Features (pLannotate 1.2.2; 25 found; start..end, strand, type, name):
     30..458     -  rep_origin     f1 ori (sequence partly withheld): f1 bacteriophage origin of replication; arrow indicates direction of (+) strand synthesis
    463..618     -  CDS            lacZα (fragment): LacZα fragment of β-galactosidase; lacZ fragment
    626..644     +  promoter       T7 promoter: promoter for bacteriophage T7 RNA polymerase
   1011..1390    +  enhancer       CMV enhancer: human cytomegalovirus immediate early enhancer
   1392..1667    +  promoter       chicken β-actin promoter: No description available
   1668..2684    +  intron         chimeric intron: chimera between introns from chicken β-actin and rabbit β-globin
   2757..4517    +  CDS            PTGS2: PGH2_HUMAN - Also known as COX2 From Homo sapiens (Human).
   4518..5231    +  CDS            EBFP2: EBFP2 is a basic (constitutively fluorescent) blue fluorescent protein published in 2007, derived from Aequorea victoria. It is reported to be a rapidly-maturing monomer with moderate acid sensitivity.
   5229..5288    +  CDS            PTGS2 (fragment): PGH2_HUMAN - Also known as COX2 From Homo sapiens (Human).
   5364..5925    +  misc_feature   IRES: internal ribosome entry site (IRES) of the encephalomyocarditis virus (EMCV)
   5928..6527    +  CDS            PuroR: puromycin N-acetyltransferase; pac from Streptomyces alboniger; confers resistance to puromycin
   6560..6784    +  polyA_signal   bGH poly(A) signal: bovine growth hormone polyadenylation signal
   6788..6804    +  promoter       SV40 promoter (fragment): SV40 enhancer and early promoter
   6855..6871    -  protein_bind   lac operator: The lac repressor binds to the lac operator to inhibit transcription in E. coli. This inhibition can be relieved by adding lactose or isopropyl-β-D-thiogalactopyranoside (IPTG). lac repressor encoded by lacI
   6879..6909    -  promoter       lac promoter: promoter for the E. coli lac operon
   6924..6945    -  protein_bind   CAP binding site: CAP binding activates transcription in the presence of cAMP. E. coli catabolite activator protein
   6958..6997    -  CDS            lacI (fragment): lac repressor; lacI; The lac repressor binds to the lac operator to inhibit transcription in E. coli. This inhibition can be relieved by adding lactose or isopropyl-β-D-thiogalactopyranoside (IPTG).
   7282..7300    -  promoter       T3 promoter: promoter for bacteriophage T3 RNA polymerase
   7345..7361    -  protein_bind   lac operator: The lac repressor binds to the lac operator to inhibit transcription in E. coli. This inhibition can be relieved by adding lactose or isopropyl-β-D-thiogalactopyranoside (IPTG). lac repressor encoded by lacI
   7369..7399    -  promoter       lac promoter: promoter for the E. coli lac operon
   7414..7435    -  protein_bind   CAP binding site: CAP binding activates transcription in the presence of cAMP. E. coli catabolite activator protein
   7448..7540    -  CDS            lacI (fragment): lac repressor; lacI; The lac repressor binds to the lac operator to inhibit transcription in E. coli. This inhibition can be relieved by adding lactose or isopropyl-β-D-thiogalactopyranoside (IPTG).
   7723..8311    -  rep_origin     ori: high-copy-number ColE1/pMB1/pBR322/pUC origin of replication
   8482..9342    -  CDS            AmpR: β-lactamase; bla; confers resistance to ampicillin, carbenicillin, and related antibiotics
   9343..9447    -  promoter       AmpR promoter: bla
>Addgene plasmid #184720 | pPBpuro-COX2-EBFP2 | addgene full sequence | sequence record 362308 | Addgene Partial NGS Result
CTAAATTGTAAGCGTTAATATTTTGTTAAAATTCGCGTTAAATTTTTGTTAAATCAGCTCATTTTTTAAC
CAATAGGCCGAAATCGGCAAAATCCCTTATAAATCAAAAGAATAGACCGAGATAGGGT
[37 nt withheld, positions 129-165]
AAAGAACGTGGACTCCAACGTCAAAGG
[49 nt withheld, positions 193-241]
T
[91 nt withheld, positions 243-333]
G
[124 nt withheld, positions 335-458]
CCCATTCGCCATTCAGGCTGCGCAACTGTTGGGAAGGGCGATCGGTGCGGGCCTCTTCGCTATTACGCCA
GCTGGCGAAAGGGGGATGTGCTGCAAGGCGATTAAGTTGGGTAACGCCAGGGTTTTCCCAGTCACGACGT
TGTAAAACGACGGCCAGTGAGCGCGCGTAATACGACTCACTATAGGGCGAATTGGGGCGCGCCATTCTAG
ATTAACCCTAGAAAGATAGTCTGCGTAAAATTGACGCATGCATTCTTGAAATATTGCTCTCTCTTTCTAA
ATAGCGCGAATCCGTCGCTGTGCATTTAGGACATCTCAGTCGCCGCTTGGAGCTCCCGTGAGGCGTGCTT
GTCAATGCGGTAAGTGTCACTGATTTTGAACTATAACGACCGCGTGAGTCAAAATGACGCATGATTATCT
TTTACGTGACTTTTAAGATTTAACTCATACGATAATTATATTGTTATTTCATGTTCTACTTACGTGATAA
CTTATTATATATATATTTTCTTGTTATAGATATCAACTAGAATGCTAGCATGGGCCCATCTCGACATTGA
TTATTGACTAGTTATTAATAGTAATCAATTACGGGGTCATTAGTTCATAGCCCATATATGGAGTTCCGCG
TTACATAACTTACGGTAAATGGCCCGCCTGGCTGACCGCCCAACGACCCCCGCCCATTGACGTCAATAAT
GACGTATGTTCCCATAGTAACGCCAATAGGGACTTTCCATTGACGTCAATGGGTGGAGTATTTACGGTAA
ACTGCCCACTTGGCAGTACATCAAGTGTATCATATGCCAAGTACGCCCCCTATTGACGTCAATGACGGTA
AATGGCCCGCCTGGCATTATGCCCAGTACATGACCTTATGGGACTTTCCTACTTGGCAGTACATCTACGT
ATTAGTCATCGCTATTACCATGGTCGAGGTGAGCCCCACGTTCTGCTTCACTCTCCCCATCTCCCCCCCC
TCCCCACCCCCAATTTTGTATTTATTTATTTTTTAATTATTTTGTGCAGCGATGGGGGCGGGGGGGGGGG
GGGSGCGCGCCRGGSGGGGSGGGGSGGGGSGRGGGGSGGGGSGGGGSGRGGCGGAGAGGTGCGGCGGCAG
CCAATCAGAGCGGCGCGCTCCGAAAGTTTCCTTTTATGGCGAGGCGGCGGCGGCGGCGGCCCTATAAAAA
GCGAAGCGCGCGGCGGGCGGGAGTCGCTGCGCGCTGCCTTCGCCCCGTGCCCCGCTCCGCCGCCGCCTCG
CGCCGCCCGCCCCGGCTCTGACTGACCGCGTTACTCCCACAGGTGAGCGGGCGGGACGGCCCTTCTCCTC
CGGGCTGTAATTAGCGCTTGGTTTAATGACGGCTTGTTTCTTTTCTGTGGCTGCGTGAAAGCCTTGAGGG
GCTCCGGGAGGGCCCTTTGTGCGGGGGGAGCGGCTCGGGGGGTGCGTGCGTGTGTGTGTGCGTGGGGAGC
GCCGCGTGCGGCTCCGCGCTGCCCGGCGGCTGTGAGCGCTGCGGGCGCGGCGCGGGGCTTTGTGCGCTCC
GCAGTGTGCGCGAGGGGAGCGCGGCCGGGGGCGGTGCCCCGCGGTGCGGGGGGGGCTGCGAGGGGAACAA
AGGCTGCGTGCGGGGTGTGTGCGTGGGGGGGTGAGCAGGGGGTGTGGGCGCGTCGGTCGGGCTGCAACCC
CCCCTGCACCCCCCTCCCCGAGTTGCTGAGCACGGCCCGGCTTCGGGTGCGGGGCTCCGTACGGGGCGTG
GCGCGGGGCTCGCCGTGCCGGGCGGGGGGTGGCGGCAGGTGGGGGTGCCGGGCGGGGCGGGGCCGCCTCG
GGCCGGGGRGGGCTCGGGGGAGGGGCGCGGCGGCCCCCGGAGCGCCGGCGGCTGTCGAGGCGCGGCGAGC
CGCAGCCATTGCCTTTTATGGTAATCGTGCGAGAGGGCGCAGGGACTTCCTTTGTCCCAAATCTGTGCGG
AGCCGAAATCTGGGAGGCGCCGCCGCACCCCCTCTAGCGGGCGCGGGGCGAAGCGGTGCGGCGCCGGCAG
GAAGGAAATGGGCGGGGAGGGCCTTCGTGCGTCGCCGCGCCGCCGTCCCCTTCTCCCTCTCCAGCCTCGG
GGCTGTCCGCGGGGGGACGGCTGCCTTCGGGGGGGACGGGGCAGGGCGGGGTTCGGCTTCTGGCGTGTGA
CCGGCGGCTCTAGAGCCTCTGCTAACCATGTTCATGCCTTCTTCTTTTTCCTACAGCTCCTGGGCAACGT
GCTGGTTATTGTGCTGTCTCATCATTTTGGCAAAGAATTGGGATCCGAATTCGCCACCATGCTCGCCCGC
GCCCTGCTGCTGTGCGCGGTCCTGGCGCTCAGCCATACAGCAAATCCTTGCTGTTCCCACCCATGTCAAA
ACCGAGGTGTATGTATGAGTGTGGGATTTGACCAGTATAAGTGCGATTGTACCCGGACAGGATTCTATGG
AGAAAACTGCTCAACACCGGAATTTTTGACAAGAATAAAATTATTTCTGAAACCCACTCCAAACACAGTG
CACTACATACTTACCCACTTCAAGGGATTTTGGAACGTTGTGAATAACATTCCCTTCCTTCGAAATGCAA
TTATGAGTTATGTGTTGACATCCAGATCACATTTGATTGACAGTCCACCAACTTACAATGCTGACTATGG
CTACAAAAGCTGGGAAGCCTTCTCTAACCTCTCCTATTATACTAGAGCCCTTCCTCCTGTGCCTGATGAT
TGCCCGACTCCCTTGGGTGTCAAAGGTAAAAAGCAGCTTCCTGATTCAAATGAGATTGTGGAAAAATTGC
TTCTAAGAAGAAAGTTCATCCCTGATCCCCAGGGCTCAAACATGATGTTTGCATTCTTTGCCCAGCACTT
CACGCATCAGTTTTTCAAGACAGATCATAAGCGAGGGCCAGCTTTCACCAACGGGCTGGGCCATGGGGTG
GACTTAAATCATATTTACGGTGAAACTCTGGCTAGACAGCGTAAACTGCGCCTTTTCAAGGATGGAAAAA
TGAAATATCAGATAATTGATGGAGAGATGTATCCTCCCACAGTCAAAGATACTCAGGCAGAGATGATCTA
CCCTCCTCAAGTCCCTGAGCATCTACGGTTTGCTGTGGGGCAGGAGGTCTTTGGTCTGGTGCCTGGTCTG
ATGATGTATGCCACAATCTGGCTGCGGGAACACAACAGAGTATGCGATGTGCTTAAACAGGAGCATCCTG
AATGGGGTGATGAGCAGTTGTTCCAGACAAGCAGGCTAATACTGATAGGAGAGACTATTAAGATTGTGAT
TGAAGATTATGTGCAACACTTGAGTGGCTATCACTTCAAACTGAAATTTGACCCAGAACTACTTTTCAAC
AAACAATTCCAGTACCAAAATCGTATTGCTGCTGAATTTAACACCCTCTATCACTGGCATCCCCTTCTGC
CTGACACCTTTCAAATTCATGACCAGAAATACAACTATCAACAGTTTATCTACAACAACTCTATATTGCT
GGAACATGGAATTACCCAGTTTGTTGAATCATTCACCAGGCAAATTGCTGGCAGGGTTGCTGGTGGTAGG
AATGTTCCACCCGCAGTACAGAAAGTATCACAGGCTTCCATTGACCAGAGCAGGCAGATGAAATACCAGT
CTTTTAATGAGTACCGCAAACGCTTTATGCTGAAGCCCTATGAATCATTTGAAGAACTTACAGGAGAAAA
GGAAATGTCTGCAGAGTTGGAAGCACTCTATGGTGACATCGATGCTGTGGAGCTGTATCCTGCCCTTCTG
GTAGAAAAGCCTCGGCCAGATGCCATCTTTGGTGAAACCATGGTAGAAGTTGGAGCACCATTCTCCTTGA
AAGGACTTATGGGTAATGTTATATGTTCTCCTGCCTACTGGAAGCCAAGCACTTTTGGTGGAGAAGTGGG
TTTTCAAATCATCAACACTGCCTCAATTCAGTCTCTCATCTGCAATAACGTGAAGGGCTGTCCCTTTACT
TCATTCAGTGTTCCAGATCCAGAGCTCATTAAAACAGTCACCATCAATGCAAGTTCTTCCCGCTCCGGAG
TGAGCAAGGGCGAGGAGCTGTTCACCGGGGTGGTGCCCATCCTGGTCGAGCTGGACGGCGACGTAAACGG
CCACAAGTTCAGCGTGAGGGGCGAGGGCGAGGGCGATGCCACCAACGGCAAGCTGACCCTGAAGTTCATC
TGCACCACCGGCAAGCTGCCCGTGCCCTGGCCCACCCTCGTGACCACCCTGAGCCACGGCGTGCAGTGCT
TCGCCCGCTACCCCGACCACATGAAGCAGCACGACTTCTTCAAGTCCGCCATGCCCGAAGGCTACGTCCA
GGAGCGCACCATCTTCTTCAAGGACGACGGCACCTACAAGACCCGCGCCGAGGTGAAGTTCGAGGGCGAC
ACCCTGGTGAACCGCATCGAGCTGAAGGGCGTTGACTTCAAGGAGGACGGCAACATCCTGGGGCACAAGC
TGGAGTACAACTTCAACAGCCACAACATCTATATCATGGCCGTCAAGCAGAAGAACGGCATCAAGGTGAA
CTTCAAGATCCGCCACAACGTGGAGGACGGCAGCGTGCAGCTCGCCGACCACTACCAGCAGAACACCCCC
ATCGGCGACGGCCCCGTGCTGCTGCCCGACAGCCACTACCTGAGCACCCAGTCCGTGCTGAGCAAAGACC
CCAACGAGAAGCGCGATCACATGGTCCTGCTGGAGTTCCGCACCGCCGCCGGGATCACTCTCGGCATGGA
CGAGCTGTACAAGTCCGGACTAGATGATATCAATCCCACAGTACTACTAAAAGAACGTTCGACTGAACTG
TAACTCGAGGGCGGCCGCTCTAGAGTCAACTAACTTAAGCTAGCAACGGTTTCCCTCTAGCGGGATCAAT
TCCGCCCCCCCCCCCTAACGTTACTGGCCGAAGCCGCTTGGAATAAGGCCGGTGTGCGTTTGTCTATATG
TTATTTTCCACCATATTGCCGTCTTTTGGCAATGTGAGGGCCCGGAAACCTGGCCCTGTCTTCTTGACGA
GCATTCCTAGGGGTCTTTCCCCTCTCGCCAAAGGAATGCAAGGTCTGTTGAATGTCGTGAAGGAAGCAGT
TCCTCTGGAAGCTTCTTGAAGACAAACAACGTCTGTAGCGACCCTTTGCAGGCAGCGGAACCCCCCACCT
GGCGACAGGTGCCTCTGCGGCCAAAAGCCACGTGTATAAGATACACCTGCAAAGGCGGCACAACCCCAGT
GCCACGTTGTGAGTTGGATAGTTGTGGAAAGAGTCAAATGGCTCTCCTCAAGCGTATTCAACAAGGGGCT
GAAGGATGCCCAGAAGGTACCCCATTGTATGGGATCTGATCTGGGGCCTCGGTGCACATGCTTTACATGT
GTTTAGTCGAGGTTAAAAAAACGTCTAGGCCCCCCGAACCACGGGGACGTGGTTTTCCTTTGAAAAACAC
GATAATACCATGACCGAGTACAAGCCCACGGTGCGCCTCGCCACCCGCGACGACGTCCCCAGGGCCGTAC
GCACCCTCGCCGCCGCGTTCGCCGACTACCCCGCCACGCGCCACACCGTCGATCCGGACCGCCACATCGA
GCGGGTCACCGAGCTGCAAGAACTCTTCCTCACGCGCGTCGGGCTCGACATCGGCAAGGTGTGGGTCGCG
GACGACGGCGCCGCGGTGGCGGTCTGGACCACGCCGGAGAGCGTCGAAGCGGGGGCGGTGTTCGCCGAGA
TCGGCCCGCGCATGGCCGAGTTGAGCGGTTCCCGGCTGGCCGCGCAGCAACAGATGGAAGGCCTCCTGGC
GCCGCACCGGCCCAAGGAGCCCGCGTGGTTCCTGGCCACCGTCGGCGTCTCGCCCGACCACCAGGGCAAG
GGTCTGGGCAGCGCCGTCGTGCTCCCCGGAGTGGAGGCGGCCGAGCGCGCCGGGGTGCCCGCCTTCCTGG
AGACCTCCGCGCCCCGCAACCTCCCCTTCTACGAGCGGCTCGGCTTCACCGTCACCGCCGACGTCGAGGT
GCCCGAAGGACCGCGCACCTGGTGCATGACCCGCAAGCCCGGTGCCTGATCGATGATCTAGAGCTCGCTG
ATCAGCCTCGACTGTGCCTTCTAGTTGCCAGCCATCTGTTGTTTGCCCCTCCCCCGTGCCTTCCTTGACC
CTGGAAGGTGCCACTCCCACTGTCCTTTCCTAATAAAATGAGGAAATTGCATCGCATTGTCTGAGTAGGT
GTCATTCTATTCTGGGGGGTGGGGTGGGGCAGGACAGCAAGGGGGAGGATTGGGAAGACAATAGCAGGCA
TGCTGGGGATGCGGTGGGCTCTATGGCTTCTGAGGCGGAAAGAACCTGCAGCCCAAGCTTGGCGTAATCA
TGGTCATAGCTGTTTCCTGTGTGAAATTGTTATCCGCTCACAATTCCACACAACATACGAGCCGGAAGCA
TAAAGTGTAAAGCCTGGGGTGCCTAATGAGTGAGCTAACTCACATTAATTGCGTTGCGCTCACTGCCCGC
TTTCCAGTCGGGAAACCTGTCGTGCCAGCGGATCTTAAAAGTTTTGTTACTTTATAGAAGAAATTTTGAG
TTTTTGTTTTTTTTTAATAAATAAATAAACATAAATAAATTGTTTGTTGAATTTATTATTAGTATGTAAG
TGTAAATATAATAAAACTTAATATCTATTCAAATTAATAAATAAACCTCGATATACAGACCGATAAAACA
CATGCGTCAATTTTACGCATGATTATCTTTAACGTACGTCACAATATGATTATCTTTCTAGGGTTAATCT
AGTATACGCGTTTAATTAATCCAGCTTTTGTTCCCTTTAGTGAGGGTTAATTGCGCGCTTGGCGTAATCA
TGGTCATAGCTGTTTCCTGTGTGAAATTGTTATCCGCTCACAATTCCACACAACATACGAGCCGGAAGCA
TAAAGTGTAAAGCCTGGGGTGCCTAATGAGTGAGCTAACTCACATTAATTGCGTTGCGCTCACTGCCCGC
TTTCCAGTCGGGAAACCTGTCGTGCCAGCTGCATTAATGAATCGGCCAACGCGCGGGGAGAGGCGGTTTG
CGTATTGGGCGCTCTTCCGCTTCCTCGCTCACTGACTCGCTGCGCTCGGTCGTTCGGCTGCGGCGAGCGG
TATCAGCTCACTCAAAGGCGGTAATACGGTTATCCACAGAATCAGGGGATAACGCAGGAAAGAACATGTG
AGCAAAAGGCCAGCAAAAGGCCAGGAACCGTAAAAAGGCCGCGTTGCTGGCGTTTTTCCATAGGCTCCGC
CCCCCTGACGAGCATCACAAAAATCGACGCTCAAGTCAGAGGTGGCGAAACCCGACAGGACTATAAAGAT
ACCAGGCGTTTCCCCCTGGAAGCTCCCTCGTGCGCTCTCCTGTTCCGACCCTGCCGCTTACCGGATACCT
GTCCGCCTTTCTCCCTTCGGGAAGCGTGGCGCTTTCTCATAGCTCACGCTGTAGGTATCTCAGTTCGGTG
TAGGTCGTTCGCTCCAAGCTGGGCTGTGTGCACGAACCCCCCGTTCAGCCCGACCGCTGCGCCTTATCCG
GTAACTATCGTCTTGAGTCCAACCCGGTAAGACACGACTTATCGCCACTGGCAGCAGCCACTGGTAACAG
GATTAGCAGAGCGAGGTATGTAGGCGGTGCTACAGAGTTCTTGAAGTGGTGGCCTAACTACGGCTACACT
AGAAGAACAGTATTTGGTATCTGCGCTCTGCTGAAGCCAGTTACCTTCGGAAAAAGAGTTGGTAGCTCTT
GATCCGGCAAACAAACCACCGCTGGTAGCGGTGGTTTTTTTGTTTGCAAGCAGCAGATTACGCGCAGAAA
AAAAGGATCTCAAGAAGATCCTTTGATCTTTTCTACGGGGTCTGACGCTCAGTGGAACGAAAACTCACGT
TAAGGGATTTTGGTCATGAGATTATCAAAAAGGATCTTCACCTAGATCCTTTTAAATTAAAAATGAAGTT
TTAAATCAATCTAAAGTATATATGAGTAAACTTGGTCTGACAGTTACCAATGCTTAATCAGTGAGGCACC
TATCTCAGCGATCTGTCTATTTCGTTCATCCATAGTTGCCTGACTCCCCGTCGTGTAGATAACTACGATA
CGGGAGGGCTTACCATCTGGCCCCAGTGCTGCAATGATACCGCGAGACCCACGCTCACCGGCTCCAGATT
TATCAGCAATAAACCAGCCAGCCGGAAGGGCCGAGCGCAGAAGTGGTCCTGCAACTTTATCCGCCTCCAT
CCAGTCTATTAATTGTTGCCGGGAAGCTAGAGTAAGTAGTTCGCCAGTTAATAGTTTGCGCAACGTTGTT
GCCATTGCTACAGGCATCGTGGTGTCACGCTCGTCGTTTGGTATGGCTTCATTCAGCTCCGGTTCCCAAC
GATCAAGGCGAGTTACATGATCCCCCATGTTGTGCAAAAAAGCGGTTAGCTCCTTCGGTCCTCCGATCGT
TGTCAGAAGTAAGTTGGCCGCAGTGTTATCACTCATGGTTATGGCAGCACTGCATAATTCTCTTACTGTC
ATGCCATCCGTAAGATGCTTTTCTGTGACTGGTGAGTACTCAACCAAGTCATTCTGAGAATAGTGTATGC
GGCGACCGAGTTGCTCTTGCCCGGCGTCAATACGGGATAATACCGCGCCACATAGCAGAACTTTAAAAGT
GCTCATCATTGGAAAACGTTCTTCGGGGCGAAAACTCTCAAGGATCTTACCGCTGTTGAGATCCAGTTCG
ATGTAACCCACTCGTGCACCCAACTGATCTTCAGCATCTTTTACTTTCACCAGCGTTTCTGGGTGAGCAA
AAACAGGAAGGCAAAATGCCGCAAAAAAGGGAATAAGGGCGACACGGAAATGTTGAATACTCATACTCTT
CCTTTTTCAATATTATTGAAGCATTTATCAGGGTTATTGTCTCATGAGCGGATACATATTTGAATGTATT
TAGAAAAATAAACAAATAGGGGTTCCGCGCACATTTCCCCGAAAAGTGCCAC
